Addgene plasmid #238921: pAAV_CMV-RFP-p2A-DAAO(R285A)-NES
Purpose: Expression of mutated DAAO(R285A) with a nuclear export signal and RFP as a reporter in mammalian cells
Depositing lab: Vsevolod Belousov. Depositing organization: Shemyakin-Ovchinnikov Institute of Bioorganic Chemistry. Publication: Chemogenetic emulation of intraneuronal oxidative stress affects synaptic plasticity. Kalinichenko AL, Jappy D, Solius GM, Maltsev DI, Bogdanova YA, Mukhametshina LF, Sokolov RA, Moshchenko AA, Shaydurov VA, Rozov AV, Podgorny OV, Belousov VV. Redox Biol. 2023 Apr;60:102604. doi: 10.1016/j.redox.2023.102604. Epub 2023 Jan 10. PubMed 36640726.
Backbone
  Vector backbone: pAAV-mDlx-GFP-Fishell-1
  Backbone manufacturer: Gordon Fishell (Addgene #83900)
  Vector type: Mammalian Expression, AAV
Growth in bacteria
  Bacterial resistance: Ampicillin, 100 μg/mL
  Growth temperature: 37°C
  Growth strain: NEB Stable
  Copy number: High Copy
Gene/Insert
  Gene/Insert name: RFP-p2A-DAAO(R285A)-NES
  Species: Synthetic
  Insert size (bp): 1944
  Promoter: CMV
  Cloning method: Restriction Enzyme; 5′ cloning site Unknown (unknown if destroyed)
Terms and licenses: Academic/Nonprofit Terms; Industry Terms: Not Available to Industry
How to cite: pAAV_CMV-RFP-p2A-DAAO(R285A)-NES was a gift from Vsevolod Belousov (Addgene plasmid # 238921 ; http://n2t.net/addgene:238921 ; RRID:Addgene_238921)
