[The description below was written by a language model from this plasmid's Addgene catalogue record and pLannotate feature annotations shown in this document.]
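Description:
pAAV_CMV-RFP-p2A-DAAO(R285A)-NES is an AAV transfer plasmid for mammalian expression, built on the pAAV-mDlx-GFP-Fishell-1 backbone with the original promoter and reporter replaced. The sequenced plasmid is about 6.3 kb. It is maintained in E. coli as a high-copy plasmid through a ColE1/pUC-type origin and selected with ampicillin via the β-lactamase gene. An f1 phage origin is also present in the backbone. The expression cassette is flanked by AAV2 inverted terminal repeats, which allow it to be packaged into recombinant AAV particles when helper functions are supplied. The right ITR is annotated in full, whereas only short fragments of the left ITR were detected in the sequence. This could reflect either a truncation or the difficulty of sequencing this structured repeat.

The payload is a 1,944 bp synthetic open reading frame driven by the human CMV immediate-early enhancer and promoter. It encodes TagRFP, a P2A ribosome-skipping peptide, and D-amino acid oxidase from the yeast Rhodotorula gracilis (Rhodosporidium toruloides) carrying the R285A substitution and a C-terminal nuclear export signal. The NES is named in the record but not separately annotated in the feature table. P2A yields the red fluorescent reporter and the enzyme as separate polypeptides from one transcript, so RFP marks expressing cells while the NES keeps DAAO outside the nucleus. A WPRE and an SV40 polyadenylation signal follow the coding sequence to enhance transcript stability and processing.

DAAO is used as a chemogenetic tool that generates hydrogen peroxide when supplied with D-amino acids, and the associated study applied this approach to intraneuronal oxidative stress and synaptic plasticity. The record describes R285A only as a mutated DAAO and does not state the mutation's functional effect, though such a construct would plausibly serve as a comparison for the wild-type enzyme.
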