Features (pLannotate 1.2.2; 18 found; start..end, strand, type, name):
     12..39      +  repeat_region  AAV2 ITR (fragment): inverted terminal repeat of adeno-associated virus serotype 2 inverted
     68..95      +  repeat_region  AAV2 ITR (fragment): inverted terminal repeat of adeno-associated virus serotype 2 inverted
    145..448     +  enhancer       CMV enhancer: human cytomegalovirus immediate early enhancer
    449..652     +  promoter       CMV promoter: human cytomegalovirus (CMV) immediate early promoter
    685..1395    +  CDS            TagRFP: monomeric derivative of red fluorescent protein from Entacmaea quadricolor (Merzlyak et al., 2007) mammalian codon-optimized
   1405..1461    +  CDS            P2A: 2A peptide from porcine teschovirus-1 polyprotein Eukaryotic ribosomes fail to insert a peptide bond between the Gly and Pro residues, yielding separate polypeptides.
   1462..2556    +  CDS            DAO1: OXDA_RHOTO - Experimental evidence at protein level: Swiss-Prot protein existence level 1. This enzyme can effectively convert cephalosporin C into 7- beta-(5-carboxy-5-oxopentanamido)-cephalosporinic acid. From Rhodosporidium toruloides (Yeast) (Rhodotorula gracilis).
   2599..3187    +  misc_feature   WPRE: woodchuck hepatitis virus posttranscriptional regulatory element
   3250..3333    +  CDS            large T antigen (fragment): large T antigen from SV40 (simian virus 40)
   3356..3437    +  polyA_signal   SV40 poly(A) signal: SV40 polyadenylation signal
   3516..3656    +  repeat_region  AAV2 ITR: inverted terminal repeat of adeno-associated virus serotype 2 inverted
   3661..3712    -  misc_feature   bom (fragment): basis of mobility region from pBR322
   3731..4186    +  rep_origin     f1 ori (sequence partly withheld): f1 bacteriophage origin of replication; arrow indicates direction of (+) strand synthesis
   4187..4236    -  misc_feature   bom (fragment): basis of mobility region from pBR322
   4338..4373    -  CDS            rop (fragment): Rop protein, which maintains plasmids at low copy number; rop
   4468..4572    +  promoter       AmpR promoter: bla
   4573..5433    +  CDS            AmpR: β-lactamase; bla; confers resistance to ampicillin, carbenicillin, and related antibiotics
   5604..6192    +  rep_origin     ori: high-copy-number ColE1/pMB1/pBR322/pUC origin of replication
>Addgene plasmid #238921 | pAAV_CMV-RFP-p2A-DAAO(R285A)-NES | addgene full sequence | sequence record 481775 | Addgene NGS Result
CCTGCAGGCAGCTGCGCGCTCGCTCGCTCACTGAGGCCGCCCGGGCGTCGGGCGACCTTTGGTCGCCCGG
CCTCAGTGAGCGAGCGAGCGCGCAGAGAGGGAGTGGCCAACTCCATCACTAGGGGTTCCTGCGGCCGCAC
GCGTCGTTACATAACTTACGGTAAATGGCCCGCCTGGCTGACCGCCCAACGACCCCCGCCCATTGACGTC
AATAATGACGTATGTTCCCATAGTAACGCCAATAGGGACTTTCCATTGACGTCAATGGGTGGAGTATTTA
CGGTAAACTGCCCACTTGGCAGTACATCAAGTGTATCATATGCCAAGTACGCCCCCTATTGACGTCAATG
ACGGTAAATGGCCCGCCTGGCATTATGCCCAGTACATGACCTTATGGGACTTTCCTACTTGGCAGTACAT
CTACGTATTAGTCATCGCTATTACCATGGTGATGCGGTTTTGGCAGTACATCAATGGGCGTGGATAGCGG
TTTGACTCACGGGGATTTCCAAGTCTCCACCCCATTGACGTCAATGGGAGTTTGTTTTGGCACCAAAATC
AACGGGACTTTCCAAAATGTCGTAACAACTCCGCCCCATTGACGCAAATGGGCGGTAGGCGTGTACGGTG
GGAGGTCTATATAAGCAGAGCTGGTTTAGTGAACCGTCAGATCCGCTAGCCACCATGGTGTCTAAGGGCG
AAGAGCTGATTAAGGAGAACATGCACATGAAGCTGTACATGGAGGGCACCGTGAACAACCACCACTTCAA
GTGCACATCCGAGGGCGAAGGCAAGCCCTACGAGGGCACCCAGACCATGAGAATCAAGGTGGTCGAGGGC
GGCCCTCTCCCCTTCGCCTTCGACATCCTGGCTACCAGCTTCATGTACGGCAGCAGAACCTTCATCAACC
ACACCCAGGGCATCCCCGACTTCTTTAAGCAGTCCTTCCCTGAGGGCTTCACATGGGAGAGAGTCACCAC
ATACGAAGACGGGGGCGTGCTGACCGCTACCCAGGACACCAGCCTCCAGGACGGCTGCCTCATCTACAAC
GTCAAGATCAGAGGGGTGAACTTCCCATCCAACGGCCCTGTGATGCAGAAGAAAACACTCGGCTGGGAGG
CCAACACCGAGATGCTGTACCCCGCTGACGGCGGCCTGGAAGGCAGAAGCGACATGGCCCTGAAGCTCGT
GGGCGGGGGCCACCTGATCTGCAACTTCAAGACCACATACAGATCCAAGAAACCCGCTAAGAACCTCAAG
ATGCCCGGCGTCTACTATGTGGACCACAGACTGGAAAGAATCAAGGAGGCCGACAAAGAGACCTACGTCG
AGCAGCACGAGGTGGCTGTGGCCAGATACTGCGACCTCCCTAGCAAACTGGGGCACAAACTTAATGGATC
CGGAGCCACGAACTTCTCTCTGTTAAAGCAAGCAGGAGACGTGGAAGAAAACCCCGGTCCTCACAGCCAG
AAGAGGGTGGTCGTGCTGGGCTCCGGAGTCATCGGGCTCTCTAGCGCCCTGATTCTCGCTAGAAAAGGCT
ACTCCGTGCATATCCTGGCCAGAGACTTGCCTGAGGATGTCAGCTCCCAGACCTTCGCAAGCCCCTGGGC
CGGAGCTAACTGGACACCATTTATGACCCTGACAGACGGACCCAGACAAGCCAAGTGGGAAGAGTCCACC
TTCAAGAAATGGGTGGAGCTGGTTCCCACAGGCCACGCTATGTGGCTGAAAGGGACCAGAAGGTTTGCCC
AGAATGAGGATGGCCTCCTGGGACATTGGTACAAGGACATCACCCCTAACTATAGGCCACTTCCAAGCTC
TGAATGTCCACCTGGAGCCATTGGAGTGACATACGACACCCTGAGCGTCCACGCTCCCAAGTATTGCCAA
TACCTTGCCAGAGAGCTGCAGAAACTTGGGGCTACCTTCGAAAGGAGAACAGTGACTAGCCTGGAGCAAG
CCTTCGATGGAGCTGACCTCGTGGTCAACGCCACCGGGCTGGGAGCTAAGTCCATTGCCGGCATCGATGA
CCAGGCTGCCGAGCCCATTAGGGGACAGACCGTGCTTGTCAAATCTCCCTGTAAGAGGTGCACAATGGAT
AGCTCCGACCCTGCTTCTCCCGCTTATATCATTCCTAGACCAGGAGGAGAAGTGATCTGTGGCGGAACCT
ACGGAGTCGGCGATTGGGACCTGAGCGTGAATCCCGAAACAGTCCAAAGGATTCTCAAGCACTGCCTGAG
ACTTGACCCTACCATTAGCTCCGATGGAACTATCGAGGGCATTGAAGTGCTGAGACATAACGTTGGCCTG
GCACCCGCCAGGAGAGGAGGACCTAGGGTGGAGGCTGAAAGAATCGTCTTGCCCCTGGACCGGACCAAGA
GCCCTCTCTCTCTGGGAAGAGGGTCCGCACGGGCTGCAAAAGAGAAGGAAGTGACCCTTGTCCACGCCTA
CGGCTTTAGTAGCGCAGGGTATCAGCAATCCTGGGGAGCCGCTGAGGACGTGGCTCAGCTGGTCGATGAA
GCCTTCCAAAGATACCACGGCGCAGCTAGGGAGAGCCTGCCCCCCCTGGAGCGGCTGACCCTGTAAAAGC
TTATCGATAATCAACCTCTGGATTACAAAATTTGTGAAAGATTGACTGGTATTCTTAACTATGTTGCTCC
TTTTACGCTATGTGGATACGCTGCTTTAATGCCTTTGTATCATGCTATTGCTTCCCGTATGGCTTTCATT
TTCTCCTCCTTGTATAAATCCTGGTTGCTGTCTCTTTATGAGGAGTTGTGGCCCGTTGTCAGGCAACGTG
GCGTGGTGTGCACTGTGTTTGCTGACGCAACCCCCACTGGTTGGGGCATTGCCACCACCTGTCAGCTCCT
TTCCGGGACTTTCGCTTTCCCCCTCCCTATTGCCACGGCGGAACTCATCGCCGCCTGCCTTGCCCGCTGC
TGGACAGGGGCTCGGCTGTTGGGCACTGACAATTCCGTGGTGTTGTCGGGGAAATCATCGTCCTTTCCTT
GGCTGCTCGCCTATGTTGCCACCTGGATTCTGCGCGGGACGTCCTTCTGCTACGTCCCTTCGGCCCTCAA
TCCAGCGGACCTTCCTTCCCGCGGCCTGCTGCCGGCTCTGCGGCCTCTTCCGCGTCTTCGCCTTCGCCCT
CAGACGAGTCGGATCTCCCTTTGGGCCGCCTCCCCGCATCGATACCGAGCGCTGCTCGAGAGATCTGTGA
TAGCGGCCATCAAGCTGGCCGCGACTCTAGATCATAATCAGCCATACCACATTTGTAGAGGTTTTACTTG
CTTTAAAAAACCTCCCACACCTCCCCCTGAACCTGAAACATAAAATGAATGCAATTGTTGTTGTTAACTT
GTTTATTGCAGCTTATAATGGTTACAAATAAAGCAATAGCATCACAAATTTCACAAATAAAGCATTTTTT
TCACTGCATTCTAGTTGTGGTTTGTCCAAACTCATCAATGTATCAGCTTATCGATACCGCATGCACGTGC
GGACCGAGCGGCCGCAGGAACCCCTAGTGATGGAGTTGGCCACTCCCTCTCTGCGCGCTCGCTCGCTCAC
TGAGGCCGGGCGACCAAAGGTCGCCCGACGCCCGGGCTTTGCCCGGGCGGCCTCAGTGAGCGAGCGAGCG
CGCAGCTGCCTGCAGGGGCGCCTGATGCGGTATTTTCTCCTTACGCATCTGTGCGGTATTTCACACCGCA
TA
[95 nt withheld, positions 3713-3807]
T
[46 nt withheld, positions 3809-3854]
C
[141 nt withheld, positions 3856-3996]
CCTTTGACGTTGGAGTCCACGTTCTTT
[37 nt withheld, positions 4024-4060]
ACTCTATCTCGGGCTATTCTTTTGATTTATAAGGGATTTTGCCGATTTCGGTCTATTGGTTAAAAAATGA
GCTGATTTAACAAAAATTTAACGCGAATTTTAACAAAATATTAACGTTTACAATTTTATGGTGCACTCTC
AGTACAATCTGCTCTGATGCCGCATAGTTAAGCCAGCCCCGACACCCGCCAACACCCGCTGACGCGCCCT
GACGGGCTTGTCTGCTCCCGGCATCCGCTTACAGACAAGCTGTGACCGTCTCCGGGAGCTGCATGTGTCA
GAGGTTTTCACCGTCATCACCGAAACGCGCGAGACGAAAGGGCCTCGTGATACGCCTATTTTTATAGGTT
AATGTCATGATAATAATGGTTTCTTAGACGTCAGGTGGCACTTTTCGGGGAAATGTGCGCGGAACCCCTA
TTTGTTTATTTTTCTAAATACATTCAAATATGTATCCGCTCATGAGACAATAACCCTGATAAATGCTTCA
ATAATATTGAAAAAGGAAGAGTATGAGTATTCAACATTTCCGTGTCGCCCTTATTCCCTTTTTTGCGGCA
TTTTGCCTTCCTGTTTTTGCTCACCCAGAAACGCTGGTGAAAGTAAAAGATGCTGAAGATCAGTTGGGTG
CACGAGTGGGTTACATCGAACTGGATCTCAACAGCGGTAAGATCCTTGAGAGTTTTCGCCCCGAAGAACG
TTTTCCAATGATGAGCACTTTTAAAGTTCTGCTATGTGGCGCGGTATTATCCCGTATTGACGCCGGGCAA
GAGCAACTCGGTCGCCGCATACACTATTCTCAGAATGACTTGGTTGAGTACTCACCAGTCACAGAAAAGC
ATCTTACGGATGGCATGACAGTAAGAGAATTATGCAGTGCTGCCATAACCATGAGTGATAACACTGCGGC
CAACTTACTTCTGACAACGATCGGAGGACCGAAGGAGCTAACCGCTTTTTTGCACAACATGGGGGATCAT
GTAACTCGCCTTGATCGTTGGGAACCGGAGCTGAATGAAGCCATACCAAACGACGAGCGTGACACCACGA
TGCCTGTAGCAATGGCAACAACGTTGCGCAAACTATTAACTGGCGAACTACTTACTCTAGCTTCCCGGCA
ACAATTAATAGACTGGATGGAGGCGGATAAAGTTGCAGGACCACTTCTGCGCTCGGCCCTTCCGGCTGGC
TGGTTTATTGCTGATAAATCTGGAGCCGGTGAGCGTGGGTCTCGCGGTATCATTGCAGCACTGGGGCCAG
ATGGTAAGCCCTCCCGTATCGTAGTTATCTACACGACGGGGAGTCAGGCAACTATGGATGAACGAAATAG
ACAGATCGCTGAGATAGGTGCCTCACTGATTAAGCATTGGTAACTGTCAGACCAAGTTTACTCATATATA
CTTTAGATTGATTTAAAACTTCATTTTTAATTTAAAAGGATCTAGGTGAAGATCCTTTTTGATAATCTCA
TGACCAAAATCCCTTAACGTGAGTTTTCGTTCCACTGAGCGTCAGACCCCGTAGAAAAGATCAAAGGATC
TTCTTGAGATCCTTTTTTTCTGCGCGTAATCTGCTGCTTGCAAACAAAAAAACCACCGCTACCAGCGGTG
GTTTGTTTGCCGGATCAAGAGCTACCAACTCTTTTTCCGAAGGTAACTGGCTTCAGCAGAGCGCAGATAC
CAAATACTGTTCTTCTAGTGTAGCCGTAGTTAGGCCACCACTTCAAGAACTCTGTAGCACCGCCTACATA
CCTCGCTCTGCTAATCCTGTTACCAGTGGCTGCTGCCAGTGGCGATAAGTCGTGTCTTACCGGGTTGGAC
TCAAGACGATAGTTACCGGATAAGGCGCAGCGGTCGGGCTGAACGGGGGGTTCGTGCACACAGCCCAGCT
TGGAGCGAACGACCTACACCGAACTGAGATACCTACAGCGTGAGCTATGAGAAAGCGCCACGCTTCCCGA
AGGGAGAAAGGCGGACAGGTATCCGGTAAGCGGCAGGGTCGGAACAGGAGAGCGCACGAGGGAGCTTCCA
GGGGGAAACGCCTGGTATCTTTATAGTCCTGTCGGGTTTCGCCACCTCTGACTTGAGCGTCGATTTTTGT
GATGCTCGTCAGGGGGGCGGAGCCTATGGAAAAACGCCAGCAACGCGGCCTTTTTACGGTTCCTGGCCTT
TTGCTGGCCTTTTGCTCACATGT
